>Addgene plasmid #208068 | pEGFP-hsRPA32 (MSW#497) | addgene full sequence | sequence record 416908 | Addgene NGS Result
ATAGGTGCTCTCCCTGCTGAGGGCTGGCTGTTGGCTTTGCTTAGTACCATGTGTGCATTGATCACTTCCA
GAATATGTGTGGTGAACTCATTCATATCCTCCAGGGGCATGATCTTAAAGGCTACCAGGCTCTTTTTGTT
CTGAAAAGATCTCAGGTGGCCTGCCACTTTCACATATGTTTCTGGAGGAACCACAGTGTTTTCACTGCTG
GTGTCATCTGTGTCAACCCACTGGCGAACGTCCATGGGTGCAGCTGTCATGTCATCTATTTTGTAAACAA
TGTTGATTGGAGCCTTCTCTGCATGTCTGATGATCCCCACAATAGTGACCTGTGAAATCTCAACATTCCC
AATTCTGAACACTTCATCAACCAAAGTGGCAGAAAGCAGCTGAGATATAGTACAGGGCACAATGTGCTGG
GCTCGGGCTCTTGATTTCTTTTCGGCTTGAGAAGGTGCGGGCGATCCAAAGCCCCCCGGGGACTGCGTGT
AGCCGCCGGCTCCCCCGTATGAGGAGCTGCCATAGCTTTCGAATCCACTGTTCCACATGCCTCCACCTCG
AGATCTGAGTCCGGACTTGTACAGCTCGTCCATGCCGAGAGTGATCCCGGCGGCGGTCACGAACTCCAGC
AGGACCATGTGATCGCGCTTCTCGTTGGGGTCTTTGCTCAGGGCGGACTGGGTGCTCAGGTAGTGGTTGT
CGGGCAGCAGCACGGGGCCGTCGCCGATGGGGGTGTTCTGCTGGTAGTGGTCGGCGAGCTGCACGCTGCC
GTCCTCGATGTTGTGGCGGATCTTGAAGTTCACCTTGATGCCGTTCTTCTGCTTGTCGGCCATGATATAG
ACGTTGTGGCTGTTGTAGTTGTACTCCAGCTTGTGCCCCAGGATGTTGCCGTCCTCCTTGAAGTCGATGC
CCTTCAGCTCGATGCGGTTCACCAGGGTGTCGCCCTCGAACTTCACCTCGGCGCGGGTCTTGTAGTTGCC
GTCGTCCTTGAAGAAGATGGTGCGCTCCTGGACGTAGCCTTCGGGCATGGCGGACTTGAAGAAGTCGTGC
TGCTTCATGTGGTCGGGGTAGCGGCTGAAGCACTGCACGCCGTAGGTCAGGGTGGTCACGAGGGTGGGCC
AGGGCACGGGCAGCTTGCCGGTGGTGCAGATGAACTTCAGGGTCAGCTTGCCGTAGGTGGCATCGCCCTC
GCCCTCGCCGGACACGCTGAACTTGTGGCCGTTTACGTCGCCGTCCAGCTCGACCAGGATGGGCACCACC
CCGGTGAACAGCTCCTCGCCCTTGCTCACCATGGTGGCGACCGGTAGCGCTAGCGGATCTGACGGTTCAC
TAAACCAGCTCTGCTTATATAGACCTCCCACCGTACACGCCTACCGCCCATTTGCGTCAATGGGGCGGAG
TTGTTACGACATTTTGGAAAGTCCCGTTGATTTTGGTGCCAAAACAAACTCCCATTGACGTCAATGGGGT
GGAGACTTGGAAATCCCCGTGAGTCAAACCGCTATCCACGCCCATTGATGTACTGCCAAAACCGCATCAC
CATGGTAATAGCGATGACTAATACGTAGATGTACTGCCAAGTAGGAAAGTCCCATAAGGTCATGTACTGG
GCATAATGCCAGGCGGGCCATTTACCGTCATTGACGTCAATAGGGGGCGTACTTGGCATATGATACACTT
GATGTACTGCCAAGTGGGCAGTTTACCGTAAATACTCCACCCATTGACGTCAATGGAAAGTCCCTATTGG
CGTTACTATGGGAACATACGTCATTATTGACGTCAATGGGCGGGGGTCGTTGGGCGGTCAGCCAGGCGGG
CCATTTACCGTAAGTTATGTAACGCGGAACTCCATATATGGGCTATGAACTAATGACCCCGTAATTGATT
ACTATTAATAACTAATGCATGGCGGTAATACGGTTATCCACAGAATCAGGGGATAACGCAGGAAAGAACA
TGTGAGCAAAAGGCCAGCAAAAGGCCAGGAACCGTAAAAAGGCCGCGTTGCTGGCGTTTTTCCATAGGCT
CCGCCCCCCTGACGAGCATCACAAAAATCGACGCTCAAGTCAGAGGTGGCGAAACCCGACAGGACTATAA
AGATACCAGGCGTTTCCCCCTGGAAGCTCCCTCGTGCGCTCTCCTGTTCCGACCCTGCCGCTTACCGGAT
ACCTGTCCGCCTTTCTCCCTTCGGGAAGCGTGGCGCTTTCTCATAGCTCACGCTGTAGGTATCTCAGTTC
GGTGTAGGTCGTTCGCTCCAAGCTGGGCTGTGTGCACGAACCCCCCGTTCAGCCCGACCGCTGCGCCTTA
TCCGGTAACTATCGTCTTGAGTCCAACCCGGTAAGACACGACTTATCGCCACTGGCAGCAGCCACTGGTA
ACAGGATTAGCAGAGCGAGGTATGTAGGCGGTGCTACAGAGTTCTTGAAGTGGTGGCCTAACTACGGCTA
CACTAGAAGAACAGTATTTGGTATCTGCGCTCTGCTGAAGCCAGTTACCTTCGGAAAAAGAGTTGGTAGC
TCTTGATCCGGCAAACAAACCACCGCTGGTAGCGGTGGTTTTTTTGTTTGCAAGCAGCAGATTACGCGCA
GAAAAAAAGGATCTCAAGAAGATCCTTTGATCTTTTCTACGGGGTCTGACGCTCAGTGGAACGAAAACTC
ACGTTAAGGGATTTTGGTCATGAGATTATCAAAAAGGATCTTCACCTAGATCCTTTTAAATTAAAAATGA
AGTTTTAAATCAATCTAAAGTATATATGAGTAACCTGAGGCTATGGCAGGGCCTGCCGCCCCGACGTTGG
CTGCGAGCCCTGGGCCTTCACCCGAACTTGGGGGGTGGGGTGGGGAAAAGGAAGAAACGCGGGCGTATTG
GCCCCAATGGGGTCTCGGTGGGGTATCGACAGAGTGCCAGCCCTGGGACCGAACCCCGCGTTTATGAACA
AACGACCCAACACCGTGCGTTTTATTCTGTCTTTTTATTGCCGTCATAGCGCGGGTTCCTTCCGGTATTG
TCTCCTTCCGTGTTTCAGTTAGCCTCCCCCTAGGGTGGGCGAAGAACTCCAGCATGAGATCCCCGCGCTG
GAGGATCATCCAGCCGGCGTCCCGGAAAACGATTCCGAAGCCCAACCTTTCATAGAAGGCGGCGGTGGAA
TCGAAATCTCGTGATGGCAGGTTGGGCGTCGCTTGGTCGGTCATTTCGAACCCCAGAGTCCCGCTCAGAA
GAACTCGTCAAGAAGGCGATAGAAGGCGATGCGCTGCGAATCGGGAGCGGCGATACCGTAAAGCACGAGG
AAGCGGTCAGCCCATTCGCCGCCAAGCTCTTCAGCAATATCACGGGTAGCCAACGCTATGTCCTGATAGC
GGTCCGCCACACCCAGCCGGCCACAGTCGATGAATCCAGAAAAGCGGCCATTTTCCACCATGATATTCGG
CAAGCAGGCATCGCCATGGGTCACGACGAGATCCTCGCCGTCGGGCATGCTCGCCTTGAGCCTGGCGAAC
AGTTCGGCTGGCGCGAGCCCCTGATGCTCTTCGTCCAGATCATCCTGATCGACAAGACCGGCTTCCATCC
GAGTACGTGCTCGCTCGATGCGATGTTTCGCTTGGTGGTCGAATGGGCAGGTAGCCGGATCAAGCGTATG
CAGCCGCCGCATTGCATCAGCCATGATGGATACTTTCTCGGCAGGAGCAAGGTGAGATGACAGGAGATCC
TGCCCCGGCACTTCGCCCAATAGCAGCCAGTCCCTTCCCGCTTCAGTGACAACGTCGAGCACAGCTGCGC
AAGGAACGCCCGTCGTGGCCAGCCACGATAGCCGCGCTGCCTCGTCTTGCAGTTCATTCAGGGCACCGGA
CAGGTCGGTCTTGACAAAAAGAACCGGGCGCCCCTGCGCTGACAGCCGGAACACGGCGGCATCAGAGCAG
CCGATTGTCTGTTGTGCCCAGTCATAGCCGAATAGCCTCTCCACCCAAGCGGCCGGAGAACCTGCGTGCA
ATCCATCTTGTTCAATCATGCGAAACGATCCTCATCCTGTCTCTTGATCGATCTTTGCAAAAGCCTAGGC
CTCCAAAAAAGCCTCCTCACTACTTCTGGAATAGCTCAGAGGCCGAGGCGGCCTCGGCCTCTGCATAAAT
AAAAAAAATTAGTCAGCCATGGGGCGGAGAATGGGCGGAACTGGGCGGAGTTAGGGGCGGGATGGGCGGA
GTTAGGGGCGGGACTATGGTTGCTGACTAATTGAGATGCATGCTTTGCATACTTCTGCCTGCTGGGGAGC
CTGGGGACTTTCCACACCTGGTTGCTGACTAATTGAGATGCATGCTTTGCATACTTCTGCCTGCTGGGGA
GCCTGGGGACTTTCCACACCCTAACTGACACACATTCCACAGCTGGTTCTTTCCGCCTCAGGACTCTTCC
TTTTTCAATATTATTGAAGCATTTATCAGGGTTATTGTCTCATGAGCGGATACATATTTGAATGTATTTA
GAAAAATAAACAAATAGGGGTTCCGCGCACATTTCCCCGAAAAGTGCCACCTG
[124 nt withheld, positions 4534-4657]
C
[91 nt withheld, positions 4659-4749]
A
[49 nt withheld, positions 4751-4799]
CCTTTGACGTTGGAGTCCACGTTCTTT
[37 nt withheld, positions 4827-4863]
ACCCTATCTCGGTCTATTCTTTTGATTTATAAGGGATTTTGCCGATTTCGGCCTATTGGTTAAAAAATGA
GCTGATTTAACAAAAATTTAACGCGAATTTTAACAAAATATTAACGCTTACAATTTACGCGTTAAGATAC
ATTGATGAGTTTGGACAAACCACAACTAGAATGCAGTGAAAAAAATGCTTTATTTGTGAAATTTGTGATG
CTATTGCTTTATTTGTAACCATTATAAGCTGCAATAAACAAGTTAACAACAACAATTGCATTCATTTTAT
GTTTCAGGTTCAGGGGGAGGTGTGGGAGGTTTTTTAAAGCAAGTAAAACCTCTACAAATGTGGTATGGCT
GATTATGATCAGTTATCTAGATCCGGTGGATCCCGGGCCCGCGGTACCTTATTCTGCATCTGTGGATTTA
AAATGGTCATCATCCACAGTAGAATAGATGTGCCCCTCATTGCTCAGAAAATCCACAGCTTGCTTGATTG
AGGATACAGACATGTGTTTCAGCTGGTTCTTGAGATCCTGAAAGTTCAACCCTTCAGGTCTTGGACAAGC
CTTAATCAAATTCAACACCTGGTTTTGGGCCACAGTGAGGCCATTTGCTGGCATGAAGCTATTCCCACCA
AAGTTCCCTGCTTCACTCATTCCTGGATTGCTG
Features (pLannotate 1.2.2; 16 found; start..end, strand, type, name):
    557..575     -  misc_feature   MCS (fragment): multiple cloning site
    576..1292    -  CDS            EGFP: EGFP is a basic (constitutively fluorescent) green fluorescent protein published in 1996, derived from Aequorea victoria. It is reported to be a rapidly-maturing weak dimer with moderate acid sensitivity.
   1337..1540    -  promoter       CMV promoter: human cytomegalovirus (CMV) immediate early promoter
   1541..1844    -  enhancer       CMV enhancer: human cytomegalovirus immediate early enhancer
   2019..2607    -  rep_origin     ori: high-copy-number ColE1/pMB1/pBR322/pUC origin of replication
   2829..2845    +  polyA_signal   bGH poly(A) signal (fragment): bovine growth hormone polyadenylation signal
   2936..2983    -  polyA_signal   HSV TK poly(A) signal: herpes simplex virus thymidine kinase polyadenylation signal (Cole and Stacy, 1985)
   3042..3194    -  CDS            ble (fragment): BLE_KLEPN - Experimental evidence at protein level: Swiss-Prot protein existence level 1. Binding protein with a strong affinity to the bleomycin family of antibiotics. Binds to CL990; an antimitotic-antibiotic compound. From Klebsiella pneumoniae.
   3215..4009    -  CDS            NeoR/KanR: aminoglycoside phosphotransferase from Tn5; aph(3')-II (or nptII); confers resistance to neomycin, kanamycin, and G418 (Geneticin®)
   4044..4401    -  promoter       SV40 promoter: SV40 enhancer and early promoter
   4403..4507    -  promoter       AmpR promoter: bla
   4534..4962    +  rep_origin     f1 ori (sequence partly withheld): f1 bacteriophage origin of replication; arrow indicates direction of (+) strand synthesis
   4996..5117    -  polyA_signal   SV40 poly(A) signal: SV40 polyadenylation signal
   5140..5224    -  CDS            large T antigen (fragment): large T antigen from SV40 (simian virus 40)
   5236..5261    -  misc_feature   MCS (fragment): multiple cloning site
   5265..548     -  CDS            RPA2 (across the origin): RFA2_HUMAN - Also known as REPA2, RPA32, RPA34. Experimental evidence at protein level: Swiss-Prot protein existence level 1. As part of the heterotrimeric replication protein A complex (RPA/RP-A), binds and stabilizes single-stranded DNA intermediates, that form during DNA replication or upon DNA stress. It prevents their reannealing and in parallel, recruits and activates different proteins and complexes involved in DNA metabolism. Thereby, it plays an essential role both in DNA replication and the cellular response to DNA damage. In the cellular response to DNA damage, the RPA complex contr
