[The description below was written by a language model from this plasmid's Addgene catalogue record and pLannotate feature annotations shown in this document.]
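Description:
pEGFP-hsRPA32 (MSW#497) is a mammalian expression plasmid of about 5.5 kb, built on the Clontech pEGFP backbone, that produces the 32 kDa subunit of human replication protein A (RPA2, also called RPA32) with EGFP fused to its N terminus. In the annotated sequence the CMV immediate-early enhancer and promoter lie directly upstream of the EGFP coding sequence. A short remnant of the multiple cloning site follows and links EGFP to the RPA2 open reading frame. RPA2 is annotated across the numbering origin of the circular record, and the whole cassette lies on the minus strand. An SV40 polyadenylation signal downstream of RPA2 terminates the transcript. The cloning sites used for the insert are not recorded.

In bacteria the plasmid is maintained at high copy from a ColE1/pUC-type origin and selected with kanamycin. The Tn5 NeoR/KanR gene sits behind tandem bacterial (bla-type) and SV40 early promoters and is followed by an HSV TK poly(A) signal. This arrangement lets the same marker confer G418 resistance in mammalian cells. An f1 origin is also present. The short hits annotated as ble, bGH poly(A) and SV40 large T antigen are only fragments, most likely backbone remnants or partial matches rather than functional parts.

The RPA2 insert carries a single substitution, T88I, which the depositor states does not affect function. RPA2 is part of the heterotrimeric RPA complex, which binds single-stranded DNA during replication and the DNA damage response. The stated purpose of the plasmid is expression of GFP-tagged RPA2 in human cells, where the fluorescent tag allows the protein to be detected and visualised.
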