Addgene plasmid #208068: pEGFP-hsRPA32 (MSW#497)
Purpose: Expression of GFP-tagged hsRPA2 in human cells
Depositing lab: Marc Wold. Depositing organization: University of Iowa. Publication: Cellular functions of human RPA1. Multiple roles of domains in replication, repair, and checkpoints. Haring SJ, Mason AC, Binz SK, Wold MS. J Biol Chem. 2008 Jul 4;283(27):19095-111. doi: 10.1074/jbc.M800881200. Epub 2008 May 9. PubMed 18469000.
Backbone
  Vector backbone: pEGFP
  Backbone manufacturer: Clontech
  Vector type: Mammalian Expression
Growth in bacteria
  Bacterial resistance: Kanamycin, 50 μg/mL
  Growth temperature: 37°C
  Growth strain: DH5alpha
  Copy number: High Copy
Gene/Insert
  Gene/Insert name: RPA2 (alt name: RPA32)
  Species: H. sapiens (human)
  Mutation: T88I- please see depositor comments
  Entrez Gene: RPA2 (a.k.a. REPA2, RP-A p32, RP-A p34, RPA32)
  Tag / fusion protein: GFP (N terminal on backbone)
  Cloning method: Restriction Enzyme; 5′ cloning site Unknown (unknown if destroyed)
Terms and licenses: Academic/Nonprofit Terms; Industry Terms: Not Available to Industry
Depositor comments: Plasmid to express GFP-hsRPA32 in human cells. Please note there is a single mutation T88I in hsRPA32. Depositor confirms this mutation does not affect function.
How to cite: pEGFP-hsRPA32 (MSW#497) was a gift from Marc Wold (Addgene plasmid # 208068 ; http://n2t.net/addgene:208068 ; RRID:Addgene_208068)
